Addgene plasmid #158564: pLIX403-ccdB-EYFP
Purpose: (Empty Backbone) Set of empty Gateway Cloning compatible, inducible, lentiviral vectors with various mammalian selection markers and N-terminal fluorescent protein fusions
Depositing lab: Alejandro Chavez. Depositing organization: Columbia University.
Backbone
  Vector backbone: pLIX403
  Vector type: Mammalian Expression, Lentiviral
  Selectable markers: EYFP
Growth in bacteria
  Bacterial resistance: Chloramphenicol and Ampicillin, 25 & 100 μg/mL
  Growth temperature: 30°C
  Growth strain: ccdB Survival
  Copy number: High Copy
Gene/Insert
  Gene/Insert name: None
Terms and licenses: Academic/Nonprofit Terms; Industry Terms: Not Available to Industry
Depositor comments: 5' Cloning Site: PacI (not destroyed), 3' Cloning Site: SbfI (not destroyed)
How to cite: pLIX403-ccdB-EYFP was a gift from Alejandro Chavez (Addgene plasmid # 158564 ; http://n2t.net/addgene:158564 ; RRID:Addgene_158564)
