[The description below was written by a language model from this plasmid's Addgene catalogue record and pLannotate feature annotations shown in this document.]
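Description:
pLIX403-ccdB-EYFP is an empty, Gateway-compatible destination vector built on the pLIX403 backbone for doxycycline-inducible expression in mammalian cells via lentiviral delivery. It is one of a set of related backbones that differ in their mammalian selection marker. It carries no insert. In bacteria it replicates from a high-copy ColE1/pUC-type origin and is selected with ampicillin (AmpR on the backbone) plus chloramphenicol (CmR within the Gateway cassette). Because the cassette encodes the CcdB gyrase toxin, it must be propagated in a ccdB-tolerant strain.

The viral portion is a third-generation, self-inactivating design: an RSV promoter drives a truncated HIV-1 5' LTR, followed by the Ψ packaging signal, RRE and cPPT/CTS, and the transcript ends in a ΔU3 3' LTR with a downstream SV40 poly(A) signal. Within the provirus, a tight TRE promoter (seven tet operators plus a minimal CMV promoter) sits upstream of an attR1–CmR–ccdB–attR2 cassette. An LR recombination with an entry clone replaces this cassette with the gene of interest, and the loss of ccdB provides counter-selection against unrecombined vector. A short His-tag fragment is annotated just after attR2. Downstream, a constitutive hPGK promoter drives EYFP followed by the rtTA3 reverse tetracycline transactivator, with a WPRE to enhance expression. The element linking the two coding regions is not annotated.

A single vector therefore supplies both the transactivator and the inducible cassette. Transduced cells are identified or sorted by yellow fluorescence rather than drug selection. The series description mentions N-terminal fluorescent fusions, but here EYFP is listed as the selectable marker and lies downstream of the Gateway site. The depositor notes PacI and SbfI as retained 5' and 3' cloning sites.
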