Features (pLannotate 1.2.2; 33 found; start..end, strand, type, name):
      1..315     +  promoter       tight TRE promoter: Tet-responsive promoter PTight, consisting of seven tet operator sequences followed by the minimal CMV promoter
    332..456     +  protein_bind   attR1: mutant version of attR; recombination site for the Gateway® LR reaction LR Clonase™
    481..511     +  promoter       lac UV5 promoter: E. coli lac promoter with an "up" mutation
    535..564     +  promoter       cat promoter (fragment): promoter of the E. coli cat gene encoding chloramphenicol acetyltransferase
    565..1224    +  CDS            CmR: chloramphenicol acetyltransferase; cat; confers resistance to chloramphenicol
   1403..1561    +  CDS            ccdA (fragment): CCDA_ECO57 - Also known as H, letA. Experimental evidence at protein level: Swiss-Prot protein existence level 1. Antitoxin component of a type II toxin-antitoxin (TA) system which inhibits the post-segregational killing (PSK) of plasmid-free cells, also referred to as a plasmid addiction system. Binds to and blocks the activity of CcdB; will also remove bound CcdB protein from the CcdB-GyrA complex by forming a CcdA-CcdB complex, a process termed rejuvenation. Functions as a transcriptional corepressor for the ccdAB operon, repression also requires CcdB (By similarity). From Escherichia coli
   1566..1868    +  CDS            ccdB: CCDB_ECOLI - Also known as G, letB, letD. Experimental evidence at protein level: Swiss-Prot protein existence level 1. Toxic component of a type II toxin-antitoxin (TA) system, functioning in plasmid maintainence. Responsible for the post- segregational killing (PSK) of plasmid-free cells, also referred to as a plasmid addiction system. Half-life of over 2 hours. Cell killing by CcdB is accompanied by filamentation, defects in chromosome and plasmid segregation, defects in cell division, formation of anucleate cells, decreased DNA synthesis and plasmid loss. Interferes with the activity of DN
   1912..2036    -  protein_bind   attR2: mutant version of attR; recombination site for the Gateway® LR reaction LR Clonase™
   2095..2113    +  CDS            9xHis (fragment): 9xHis affinity tag
   2123..2633    +  promoter       hPGK promoter: human phosphoglycerate kinase 1 promoter
   2649..3365    +  CDS            mEYFP: mEYFP is a basic (constitutively fluorescent) yellow fluorescent protein published in 2002, derived from Aequorea victoria. It is reported to be a very rapidly-maturing monomer.
   3438..4135    +  CDS            rtTA3 (fragment): reverse tetracycline transactivator 3 activates expression from Tet-responsive promoters in the presence of doxycycline
   4065..4175    +  CDS            VP48: 3 tandem repeats of the minimal activation domain of herpes simplex virus VP16 (Cheng et al., 2013)
   4211..4759    +  misc_feature   WPRE (fragment): woodchuck hepatitis virus posttranscriptional regulatory element
   4785..4856    +  CDS            nef (fragment): NEF_HV1Z2 - Experimental evidence at protein level: Swiss-Prot protein existence level 1. Extracellular Nef protein targets CD4(+) T-lymphocytes for apoptosis by interacting with CXCR4 surface receptors. From Human immunodeficiency virus type 1 group M subtype D (isolate Z2/CDC-Z34) (HIV-1).
   4858..5091    +  LTR            3' LTR (ΔU3): self-inactivating 3' long terminal repeat (LTR) from HIV-1
   5163..5284    +  polyA_signal   SV40 poly(A) signal: SV40 polyadenylation signal
   5324..5459    +  rep_origin     SV40 ori: SV40 origin of replication
   5467..5530    +  promoter       AmpR promoter: bla
   5531..6391    +  CDS            AmpR: β-lactamase; bla; confers resistance to ampicillin, carbenicillin, and related antibiotics
   6562..7150    +  rep_origin     ori: high-copy-number ColE1/pMB1/pBR322/pUC origin of replication
   7333..7425    +  CDS            lacI (fragment): lac repressor; lacI; The lac repressor binds to the lac operator to inhibit transcription in E. coli. This inhibition can be relieved by adding lactose or isopropyl-β-D-thiogalactopyranoside (IPTG).
   7438..7459    +  protein_bind   CAP binding site: CAP binding activates transcription in the presence of cAMP. E. coli catabolite activator protein
   7474..7504    +  promoter       lac promoter: promoter for the E. coli lac operon
   7512..7528    +  protein_bind   lac operator: The lac repressor binds to the lac operator to inhibit transcription in E. coli. This inhibition can be relieved by adding lactose or isopropyl-β-D-thiogalactopyranoside (IPTG). lac repressor encoded by lacI
   7573..7591    +  promoter       T3 promoter: promoter for bacteriophage T3 RNA polymerase
   7619..7845    +  promoter       RSV promoter: Rous sarcoma virus enhancer/promoter
   7846..8026    +  LTR            5' LTR (truncated): truncated 5' long terminal repeat (LTR) from HIV-1
   8073..8198    +  misc_feature   HIV-1 Ψ: packaging signal of human immunodeficiency virus type 1
   8182..8545    +  CDS            HIV-1 gag (fragment): gag protein from human immunodeficiency virus 1; gag
   8691..8924    +  misc_feature   RRE: The Rev response element (RRE) of HIV-1 allows for Rev-dependent mRNA export from the nucleus to the cytoplasm.
   9301..9325    +  CDS            Rev (fragment): human immunodeficiency virus 1 (HIV-1) Rev protein; rev; enhances nuclear export of unspliced and incompletely spliced viral mRNAs
   9366..9483    +  misc_feature   cPPT/CTS: central polypurine tract and central termination sequence of HIV-1
>Addgene plasmid #158564 | pLIX403-ccdB-EYFP | addgene full sequence | sequence record 309879 | Addgene NGS Result
GAGTTTACTCCCTATCAGTGATAGAGAACGTATGTCGAGTTTACTCCCTATCAGTGATAGAGAACGATGT
CGAGTTTACTCCCTATCAGTGATAGAGAACGTATGTCGAGTTTACTCCCTATCAGTGATAGAGAACGTAT
GTCGAGTTTACTCCCTATCAGTGATAGAGAACGTATGTCGAGTTTATCCCTATCAGTGATAGAGAACGTA
TGTCGAGTTTACTCCCTATCAGTGATAGAGAACGTATGTCGAGGTAGGCGTGTACGGTGGGAGGCCTATA
TAAGCAGAGCTCGTTTAGTGAACCGTCAGATCGCCTGGAGAATTGGCTAGCACAAGTTTGTACAAAAAAG
CTGAACGAGAAACGTAAAATGATATAAATATCAATATATTAAATTAGATTTTGCATAAAAAACAGACTAC
ATAATACTGTAAAACACAACATATCCAGTCACTATGGCGGCCGCATTAGGCACCCCAGGCTTTACACTTT
ATGCTTCCGGCTCGTATAATGTGTGGATTTTGAGTTAGGATCCGTCGAGATTTTCAGGAGCTAAGGAAGC
TAAAATGGAGAAAAAAATCACTGGATATACCACCGTTGATATATCCCAATGGCATCGTAAAGAACATTTT
GAGGCATTTCAGTCAGTTGCTCAATGTACCTATAACCAGACCGTTCAGCTGGATATTACGGCCTTTTTAA
AGACCGTAAAGAAAAATAAGCACAAGTTTTATCCGGCCTTTATTCACATTCTTGCCCGCCTGATGAATGC
TCATCCGGAATTCCGTATGGCAATGAAAGACGGTGAGCTGGTGATATGGGATAGTGTTCACCCTTGTTAC
ACCGTTTTCCATGAGCAAACTGAAACGTTTTCATCGCTCTGGAGTGAATACCACGACGATTTCCGGCAGT
TTCTACACATATATTCGCAAGATGTGGCGTGTTACGGTGAAAACCTGGCCTATTTCCCTAAAGGGTTTAT
TGAGAATATGTTTTTCGTCTCAGCCAATCCCTGGGTGAGTTTCACCAGTTTTGATTTAAACGTGGCCAAT
ATGGACAACTTCTTCGCCCCCGTTTTCACCATGGGCAAATATTATACGCAAGGCGACAAGGTGCTGATGC
CGCTGGCGATTCAGGTTCATCATGCCGTTTGTGATGGCTTCCATGTCGGCAGAATGCTTAATGAATTACA
ACAGTACTGCGATGAGTGGCAGGGCGGGGCGTAAAGATCTGGATCCGGCTTACTAAAAGCCAGATAACAG
TATGCGTATTTGCGCGCTGATTTTTGCGGTATAAGAATATATACTGATATGTATACCCGAAGTATGTCAA
AAAGAGGTATGCTATGAAGCAGCGTATTACAGTGACAGTTGACAGCGACAGCTATCAGTTGCTCAAGGCA
TATATGATGTCAATATCTCCGGTCTGGTAAGCACAACCATGCAGAATGAAGCCCGTCGTCTGCGTGCCGA
ACGCTGGAAAGCGGAAAATCAGGAAGGGATGGCTGAGGTCGCCCGGTTTATTGAAATGAACGGCTCTTTT
GCTGACGAGAACAGGGGCTGGTGAAATGCAGTTTAAGGTTTACACCTATAAAAGAGAGAGCCGTTATCGT
CTGTTTGTGGATGTACAGAGTGATATTATTGACACGCCCGGGCGACGGATGGTGATCCCCCTGGCCAGTG
CACGTCTGCTGTCAGATAAAGTCTCCCGTGAACTTTACCCGGTGGTGCATATCGGGGATGAAAGCTGGCG
CATGATGACCACCGATATGGCCAGTGTGCCGGTCTCCGTTATCGGGGAAGAAGTGGCTGATCTCAGCCAC
CGCGAAAATGACATCAAAAACGCCATTAACCTGATGTTCTGGGGAATATAAATGTCAGGCTCCCTTATAC
ACAGCCAGTCTGCAGGTCGACCATAGTGACTGGATATGTTGTGTTTTACAGTATTATGTAGTCTGTTTTT
TATGCAAAATCTAATTTAATATATTGATATTTATATCATTTTACGTTTCTCGTTCAGCTTTCTTGTACAA
AGTGGTTGCAGGAAAGCCAATCCCAAACCCACTCCTAGGTCTCGACAGTACAGCATAGACCGGTCCACCA
CCACCACCACCACTAAGGATCCGGGGTTGGGGTTGCGCCTTTTCCAAGGCAGCCCTGGGTTTGCGCAGGG
ACGCGGCTGCTCTGGGCGTGGTTCCGGGAAACGCAGCGGCGCCGACCCTGGGTCTCGCACATTCTTCACG
TCCGTTCGCAGCGTCACCCGGATCTTCGCCGCTACCCTTGTGGGCCCCCCGGCGACGCTTCCTGCTCCGC
CCCTAAGTCGGGAAGGTTCCTTGCGGTTCGCGGCGTGCCGGACGTGACAAACGGAAGCCGCACGTCTCAC
TAGTACCCTCGCAGACGGACAGCGCCAGGGAGCAATGGCAGCGCGCCGACCGCGATGGGCTGTGGCCAAT
AGCGGCTGCTCAGCAGGGCGCGCCGAGAGCAGCGGCCGGGAAGGGGCGGTGCGGGAGGCGGGGTGTGGGG
CGGTAGTGTGGGCCCTGTTCCTGCCCGCGCGGTGTTCCGCATTCTGCAAGCCTCCGGAGCGCACGTCGGC
AGTCGGCTCCCTCGTTGACCGAATCACCGACCTCTCTCCCCAGCTTAATTAATTCACCATGGTGAGCAAG
GGCGAGGAGCTGTTCACCGGGGTGGTGCCCATCCTGGTCGAGCTGGACGGCGACGTAAACGGCCACAAGT
TCAGCGTGTCCGGCGAGGGCGAGGGCGATGCCACCTACGGCAAGCTGACCCTGAAGTTCATCTGCACCAC
CGGCAAGCTGCCCGTGCCCTGGCCCACCCTCGTGACCACCTTCGGCTACGGCCTGCAGTGCTTCGCCCGC
TACCCCGACCACATGAAGCAGCACGACTTCTTCAAGTCCGCCATGCCCGAAGGCTACGTCCAGGAGCGCA
CCATCTTCTTCAAGGACGACGGCAACTACAAGACCCGCGCCGAGGTGAAGTTCGAGGGCGACACCCTGGT
GAACCGCATCGAGCTGAAGGGCATCGACTTCAAGGAGGACGGCAACATCCTGGGGCACAAGCTGGAGTAC
AACTACAACAGCCACAACGTCTATATCATGGCCGACAAGCAGAAGAACGGCATCAAGGTGAACTTCAAGA
TCCGCCACAACATCGAGGACGGCAGCGTGCAGCTCGCCGACCACTACCAGCAGAACACCCCCATCGGCGA
CGGCCCCGTGCTGCTGCCCGACAACCACTACCTGAGCTACCAGTCCAAGCTGAGCAAAGACCCCAACGAG
AAGCGCGATCACATGGTCCTGCTGGAGTTCGTGACCGCCGCCGGGATCACTCTCGGCATGGACGAGCTGT
ACAAGCCTGCAGGTCCCGGTGCCGAAGGTAGAGGTTCTCTCCTCACTTGTGGTGATGTTGAAGAAAACCC
TGGTCCAATGTCTAGACTGGACAAGAGCAAAGTCATAAACGGAGCTCTGGAATTACTCAATGGTGTCGGT
ATCGAAGGCCTGACGACAAGGAAACTCGCTCAAAAGCTGGGAGTTGAGCAGCCTACCCTGTACTGGCACG
TGAAGAACAAGCGGGCCCTGCTCGATGCCCTGCCAATCGAGATGCTGGACAGGCATCATACCCACTTCTG
CCCCCTGGAAGGCGAGTCATGGCAAGACTTTCTGCGGAACAACGCCAAGTCATACCGCTGTGCTCTCCTC
TCACATCGCGACGGGGCTAAAGTGCATCTCGGCACCCGCCCAACAGAGAAACAGTACGAAACCCTGGAAA
ATCAGCTCGCGTTCCTGTGTCAGCAAGGCTTCTCCCTGGAGAACGCACTGTACGCTCTGTCCGCCGTGGG
CCACTTTACACTGGGCTGCGTATTGGAGGAACAGGAGCATCAAGTAGCAAAAGAGGAAAGAGAGACACCT
ACCACCGATTCTATGCCCCCACTTCTGAGACAAGCAATTGAGCTGTTCGACCGGCAGGGAGCCGAACCTG
CCTTCCTTTTCGGCCTGGAACTAATCATATGTGGCCTGGAGAAACAGCTAAAGTGCGAAAGCGGCGGGCC
GACCGACGCCCTTGACGATTTTGACTTAGACATGCTCCCAGCCGATGCCCTTGACGACTTTGACCTTGAT
ATGCTGCCTGCTGACGCTCTTGACGATTTTGACCTTGACATGCTCCCCGGGTAACTAAGTAAGGATCGAT
CCAAGATATCGTATTCTTAACTATGTTGCTCCTTTTACGCTATGTGGATACGCTGCTTTAATGCCTTTGT
ATCATGCTATTGCTTCCCGTATGGCTTTCATTTTCTCCTCCTTGTATAAATCCTGGTTGCTGTCTCTTTA
TGAGGAGTTGTGGCCCGTTGTCAGGCAACGTGGCGTGGTGTGCACTGTGTTTGCTGACGCAACCCCCACT
GGTTGGGGCATTGCCACCACCTGTCAGCTCCTTTCCGGGACTTTCGCTTTCCCCCTCCCTATTGCCACGG
CGGAACTCATCGCCGCCTGCCTTGCCCGCTGCTGGACAGGGGCTCGGCTGTTGGGCACTGACAATTCCGT
GGTGTTGTCGGGGAAGCTGACGTCCTTTCCATGGCTGCTCGCCTGTGTTGCCACCTGGATTCTGCGCGGG
ACGTCCTTCTGCTACGTCCCTTCGGCCCTCAATCCAGCGGACCTTCCTTCCCGCGGCCTGCTGCCGGCTC
TGCGGCCTCTTCCGCGTCTTCGCCTTCGCCCTCAGACGAGTCGGATCTCCCTTTGGGCCGCCTCCCCGCC
TGTTTCGCCTCGGCGTCCGGACTAGAGGTACCTTTAAGACCAATGACTTACAAGGCAGCTGTAGATCTTA
GCCACTTTTTAAAAGAAAAGGGGGGACTGGAAGGGCTAATTCACTCCCAACGAAGACAAGATCTGCTTTT
TGCTTGTACTGGGTCTCTCTGGTTAGACCAGATCTGAGCCTGGGAGCTCTCTGGCTAACTAGGGAACCCA
CTGCTTAAGCCTCAATAAAGCTTGCCTTGAGTGCTTCAAGTAGTGTGTGCCCGTCTGTTGTGTGACTCTG
GTAACTAGAGATCCCTCAGACCCTTTTAGTCAGTGTGGAAAATCTCTAGCAGTAGTAGTTCATGTCATCT
TATTATTCAGTATTTATAACTTGCAAAGAAATGAATATCAGAGAGTGAGAGGAACTTGTTTATTGCAGCT
TATAATGGTTACAAATAAAGCAATAGCATCACAAATTTCACAAATAAAGCATTTTTTTCACTGCATTCTA
GTTGTGGTTTGTCCAAACTCATCAATGTATCTTATCATGTCTGGCTCTAGCTATCCCGCCCCTAACTCCG
CCCATCCCGCCCCTAACTCCGCCCAGTTCCGCCCATTCTCCGCCCCATGGCTGACTAATTTTTTTTATTT
ATGCAGAGGCCGAGGCCGCCTCGGCCTCTGAGCTATTCCAGAAGTAGTGAGGAGGCTTTTTTGGAGGCCT
TTCAAATATGTATCCGCTCATGAGACAATAACCCTGATAAATGCTTCAATAATATTGAAAAAGGAAGAGT
ATGAGTATTCAACATTTCCGTGTCGCCCTTATTCCCTTTTTTGCGGCATTTTGCCTTCCTGTTTTTGCTC
ACCCAGAAACGCTGGTGAAAGTAAAAGATGCTGAAGATCAGTTGGGTGCACGAGTGGGTTACATCGAACT
GGATCTCAACAGCGGTAAGATCCTTGAGAGTTTTCGCCCCGAAGAACGTTTTCCAATGATGAGCACTTTT
AAAGTTCTGCTATGTGGCGCGGTATTATCCCGTATTGACGCCGGGCAAGAGCAACTCGGTCGCCGCATAC
ACTATTCTCAGAATGACTTGGTTGAGTACTCACCAGTCACAGAAAAGCATCTTACGGATGGCATGACAGT
AAGAGAATTATGCAGTGCTGCCATAACCATGAGTGATAACACTGCGGCCAACTTACTTCTGACAACGATC
GGAGGACCGAAGGAGCTAACCGCTTTTTTGCACAACATGGGGGATCATGTAACTCGCCTTGATCGTTGGG
AACCGGAGCTGAATGAAGCCATACCAAACGACGAGCGTGACACCACGATGCCTGTAGCAATGGCAACAAC
GTTGCGCAAACTATTAACTGGCGAACTACTTACTCTAGCTTCCCGGCAACAATTAATAGACTGGATGGAG
GCGGATAAAGTTGCAGGACCACTTCTGCGCTCGGCCCTTCCGGCTGGCTGGTTTATTGCTGATAAATCTG
GAGCCGGTGAGCGTGGGTCTCGCGGTATCATTGCAGCACTGGGGCCAGATGGTAAGCCCTCCCGTATCGT
AGTTATCTACACGACGGGGAGTCAGGCAACTATGGATGAACGAAATAGACAGATCGCTGAGATAGGTGCC
TCACTGATTAAGCATTGGTAACTGTCAGACCAAGTTTACTCATATATACTTTAGATTGATTTAAAACTTC
ATTTTTAATTTAAAAGGATCTAGGTGAAGATCCTTTTTGATAATCTCATGACCAAAATCCCTTAACGTGA
GTTTTCGTTCCACTGAGCGTCAGACCCCGTAGAAAAGATCAAAGGATCTTCTTGAGATCCTTTTTTTCTG
CGCGTAATCTGCTGCTTGCAAACAAAAAAACCACCGCTACCAGCGGTGGTTTGTTTGCCGGATCAAGAGC
TACCAACTCTTTTTCCGAAGGTAACTGGCTTCAGCAGAGCGCAGATACCAAATACTGTTCTTCTAGTGTA
GCCGTAGTTAGGCCACCACTTCAAGAACTCTGTAGCACCGCCTACATACCTCGCTCTGCTAATCCTGTTA
CCAGTGGCTGCTGCCAGTGGCGATAAGTCGTGTCTTACCGGGTTGGACTCAAGACGATAGTTACCGGATA
AGGCGCAGCGGTCGGGCTGAACGGGGGGTTCGTGCACACAGCCCAGCTTGGAGCGAACGACCTACACCGA
ACTGAGATACCTACAGCGTGAGCTATGAGAAAGCGCCACGCTTCCCGAAGGGAGAAAGGCGGACAGGTAT
CCGGTAAGCGGCAGGGTCGGAACAGGAGAGCGCACGAGGGAGCTTCCAGGGGGAAACGCCTGGTATCTTT
ATAGTCCTGTCGGGTTTCGCCACCTCTGACTTGAGCGTCGATTTTTGTGATGCTCGTCAGGGGGGCGGAG
CCTATGGAAAAACGCCAGCAACGCGGCCTTTTTACGGTTCCTGGCCTTTTGCTGGCCTTTTGCTCACATG
TTCTTTCCTGCGTTATCCCCTGATTCTGTGGATAACCGTATTACCGCCTTTGAGTGAGCTGATACCGCTC
GCCGCAGCCGAACGACCGAGCGCAGCGAGTCAGTGAGCGAGGAAGCGGAAGAGCGCCCAATACGCAAACC
GCCTCTCCCCGCGCGTTGGCCGATTCATTAATGCAGCTGGCACGACAGGTTTCCCGACTGGAAAGCGGGC
AGTGAGCGCAACGCAATTAATGTGAGTTAGCTCACTCATTAGGCACCCCAGGCTTTACACTTTATGCTTC
CGGCTCGTATGTTGTGTGGAATTGTGAGCGGATAACAATTTCACACAGGAAACAGCTATGACCATGATTA
CGCCAAGCGCGCAATTAACCCTCACTAAAGGGAACAAAAGCTGGAGCTGCAAGCTTAATGTAGTCTTATG
CAATACTCTTGTAGTCTTGCAACATGGTAACGATGAGTTAGCAACATGCCTTACAAGGAGAGAAAAAGCA
CCGTGCATGCCGATTGGTGGAAGTAAGGTGGTACGATCGTGCCTTATTAGGAAGGCAACAGACGGGTCTG
ACATGGATTGGACGAACCACTGAATTGCCGCATTGCAGAGATATTGTATTTAAGTGCCTAGCTCGATACA
TAAACGGGTCTCTCTGGTTAGACCAGATCTGAGCCTGGGAGCTCTCTGGCTAACTAGGGAACCCACTGCT
TAAGCCTCAATAAAGCTTGCCTTGAGTGCTTCAAGTAGTGTGTGCCCGTCTGTTGTGTGACTCTGGTAAC
TAGAGATCCCTCAGACCCTTTTAGTCAGTGTGGAAAATCTCTAGCAGTGGCGCCCGAACAGGGACTTGAA
AGCGAAAGGGAAACCAGAGGAGCTCTCTCGACGCAGGACTCGGCTTGCTGAAGCGCGCACGGCAAGAGGC
GAGGGGCGGCGACTGGTGAGTACGCCAAAAATTTTGACTAGCGGAGGCTAGAAGGAGAGAGATGGGTGCG
AGAGCGTCAGTATTAAGCGGGGGAGAATTAGATCGCGATGGGAAAAAATTCGGTTAAGGCCAGGGGGAAA
GAAAAAATATAAATTAAAACATATAGTATGGGCAAGCAGGGAGCTAGAACGATTCGCAGTTAATCCTGGC
CTGTTAGAAACATCAGAAGGCTGTAGACAAATACTGGGACAGCTACAACCATCCCTTCAGACAGGATCAG
AAGAACTTAGATCATTATATAATACAGTAGCAACCCTCTATTGTGTGCATCAAAGGATAGAGATAAAAGA
CACCAAGGAAGCTTTAGACAAGATAGAGGAAGAGCAAAACAAAAGTAAGACCACCGCACAGCAAGCGGCC
GCTGATCTTCAGACCTGGAGGAGGAGATATGAGGGACAATTGGAGAAGTGAATTATATAAATATAAAGTA
GTAAAAATTGAACCATTAGGAGTAGCACCCACCAAGGCAAAGAGAAGAGTGGTGCAGAGAGAAAAAAGAG
CAGTGGGAATAGGAGCTTTGTTCCTTGGGTTCTTGGGAGCAGCAGGAAGCACTATGGGCGCAGCGTCAAT
GACGCTGACGGTACAGGCCAGACAATTATTGTCTGGTATAGTGCAGCAGCAGAACAATTTGCTGAGGGCT
ATTGAGGCGCAACAGCATCTGTTGCAACTCACAGTCTGGGGCATCAAGCAGCTCCAGGCAAGAATCCTGG
CTGTGGAAAGATACCTAAAGGATCAACAGCTCCTGGGGATTTGGGGTTGCTCTGGAAAACTCATTTGCAC
CACTGCTGTGCCTTGGAATGCTAGTTGGAGTAATAAATCTCTGGAACAGATTTGGAATCACACGACCTGG
ATGGAGTGGGACAGAGAAATTAACAATTACACAAGCTTAATACACTCCTTAATTGAAGAATCGCAAAACC
AGCAAGAAAAGAATGAACAAGAATTATTGGAATTAGATAAATGGGCAAGTTTGTGGAATTGGTTTAACAT
AACAAATTGGCTGTGGTATATAAAATTATTCATAATGATAGTAGGAGGCTTGGTAGGTTTAAGAATAGTT
TTTGCTGTACTTTCTATAGTGAATAGAGTTAGGCAGGGATATTCACCATTATCGTTTCAGACCCACCTCC
CAACCCCGAGGGGACAATTCTCGACCTCGAGACAAATGGCAGTATTCATCCACAATTTTAAAAGAAAAGG
GGGGATTGGGGGGTACAGTGCAGGGGAAAGAATAGTAGACATAATAGCAACAGACATACAAACTAAAGAA
TTACAAAAACAAATTACAAAAATTCAAAATTTTCGGGTTTATTACAGGGACAGCAGAGATCCACTTTGGC
CGCGAATCGATATGTC
